Addgene plasmid #107427: HBT-CPK10ac-Flag
Purpose: For Arabidopsis mesophyll protoplast transient expression assay
Depositing lab: Jen Sheen. Depositing organization: Massachusetts General Hospital. Publication: Discovery of nitrate-CPK-NLP signalling in central nutrient-growth networks. Liu KH, Niu Y, Konishi M, Wu Y, Du H, Sun Chung H, Li L, Boudsocq M, McCormack M, Maekawa S, Ishida T, Zhang C, Shokat K, Yanagisawa S, Sheen J. Nature. 2017 May 18;545(7654):311-316. doi: 10.1038/nature22077. Epub 2017 May 10. PubMed 28489820.
Backbone
  Vector backbone: pUC19
  Backbone manufacturer: NEB
  Vector type: Bacterial Expression
Growth in bacteria
  Bacterial resistance: Ampicillin, 100 μg/mL
  Growth temperature: 37°C
  Growth strain: DH5alpha
  Copy number: High Copy
Gene/Insert
  Gene/Insert name: CPK10
  Species: A. thaliana (mustard weed)
  Insert size (bp): 981
  Entrez Gene: CDPK1 (a.k.a. AT1G18890, ATCDPK1, AtCPK10, CALCIUM-DEPENDENT PROTEIN KINASE, CPK10, F6A14.1, F6A14_1, calcium-dependent protein kinase 1)
  Tag / fusion protein: Flag (C terminal on insert)
  Cloning method: Restriction Enzyme; 5′ cloning site unknown (unknown if destroyed); 3′ cloning site unknown (unknown if destroyed)
Terms and licenses: Academic/Nonprofit Terms; Industry Terms: Not Available to Industry
Depositor comments: Addgene NGS results confirmed that this plasmid contains amino acids 1-326 of the CPK10 translation
How to cite: HBT-CPK10ac-Flag was a gift from Jen Sheen (Addgene plasmid # 107427 ; http://n2t.net/addgene:107427 ; RRID:Addgene_107427)
