[The description below was written by a language model from this plasmid's Addgene catalogue record and pLannotate feature annotations shown in this document.]
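Description:
HBT-CPK10ac-Flag is a small (about 4.5 kb) pUC19-derived plasmid built for transient expression in Arabidopsis mesophyll protoplasts. Although catalogued as a bacterial expression vector, its bacterial components serve only for propagation: a high-copy ColE1/pUC origin and a β-lactamase (AmpR) gene with its own promoter for ampicillin selection in E. coli. The annotated lac promoter/operator, CAP site and fragments of lacZα, lacI, rop and bom are remnants of the cloning backbone and play no role in the plant cassette. The plasmid carries no plant selectable marker or T-DNA borders, consistent with direct DNA delivery into protoplasts rather than stable transformation.

The expression cassette is driven by the 35SPPDK ("HBT") hybrid promoter, in which the cauliflower mosaic virus 35S enhancer is fused to the maize C4PPDK basal promoter to give strong constitutive transcription in protoplasts. It is closed by the nopaline synthase (NOS) terminator and polyadenylation signal. The insert is a truncated coding sequence of Arabidopsis thaliana CPK10 (AT1G18890, also called CDPK1), a calcium-dependent protein kinase. Sequencing confirmed that it encodes amino acids 1–326 only, so the C-terminal portion of the protein is absent. The "ac" suffix probably denotes a constitutively active truncation, though the record does not define it. Two adjacent FLAG epitope annotations follow the insert in frame, indicating a C-terminal tandem FLAG tag for immunodetection or immunoprecipitation. The cloning sites used are not recorded. The associated work concerns nitrate–CPK–NLP signalling, and the construct is suited to expressing the tagged kinase fragment in protoplast assays of that kind.
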