Features (pLannotate 1.2.2; 17 found; start..end, strand, type, name):
      1..510     +  promoter       35SPPDK promoter: hybrid promoter consisting of the cauliflower mosaic virus 35S enhancer fused to the maize C4PPDK basal promoter (Yoo et al., 2007)
    519..1496    +  CDS            CPK10 (fragment): CDPKA_ARATH - Also known as CDPK1. Experimental evidence at protein level: Swiss-Prot protein existence level 1. May play a role in signal transduction pathways that involve calcium as a second messenger. May be a positive regulator controlling stress signal transduction. From Arabidopsis thaliana (Mouse-ear cress).
   1509..1529    +  CDS            FLAG (fragment): FLAG® epitope tag, followed by an enterokinase cleavage site
   1536..1556    +  CDS            FLAG (fragment): FLAG® epitope tag, followed by an enterokinase cleavage site
   1565..1817    +  terminator     NOS terminator: nopaline synthase terminator and poly(A) signal
   1818..1834    -  promoter       tet promoter (fragment): E. coli promoter for tetracycline efflux protein gene
   1880..1896    -  protein_bind   lac operator: The lac repressor binds to the lac operator to inhibit transcription in E. coli. This inhibition can be relieved by adding lactose or isopropyl-β-D-thiogalactopyranoside (IPTG). lac repressor encoded by lacI
   1904..1934    -  promoter       lac promoter: promoter for the E. coli lac operon
   1949..1970    -  protein_bind   CAP binding site: CAP binding activates transcription in the presence of cAMP. E. coli catabolite activator protein
   1983..2075    -  CDS            lacI (fragment): lac repressor; lacI; The lac repressor binds to the lac operator to inhibit transcription in E. coli. This inhibition can be relieved by adding lactose or isopropyl-β-D-thiogalactopyranoside (IPTG).
   2258..2846    -  rep_origin     ori: high-copy-number ColE1/pMB1/pBR322/pUC origin of replication
   3017..3877    -  CDS            AmpR: β-lactamase; bla; confers resistance to ampicillin, carbenicillin, and related antibiotics
   3878..3982    -  promoter       AmpR promoter: bla
   4077..4112    +  CDS            rop (fragment): Rop protein, which maintains plasmids at low copy number; rop
   4214..4313    +  misc_feature   bom (fragment): basis of mobility region from pBR322
   4319..4473    -  CDS            lacZα (fragment): LacZα fragment of β-galactosidase; lacZ fragment
   4492..4538    +  promoter       CaMV 35S promoter (enhanced) (fragment): cauliflower mosaic virus 35S promoter with a duplicated enhancer region
>Addgene plasmid #107427 | HBT-CPK10ac-Flag | addgene full sequence | sequence record 208273 | Addgene NGS Result
TGAGACTTTTCAACAAAGGGTAATATCGGGAAACCTCCTCGGATTCCATTGCCCAGCTATCTGTCACTTC
ATCAAAAGGACAGTAGAAAAGGAAGGTGGCACCTACAAATGCCATCATTGCGATAAAGGAAAGGCTATCG
TTCAAGATGCCTCTGCCGACAGTGGTCCCAAAGATGGACCCCCACCCACAAGGAGCATCGTGGAAAAAGA
AGACGTTCCAACCACGTCTTCAAAGCAAGTGGATTGATGTGATATCTCCACTGACGTAAGGGATGACGCA
CAATCCCACTATCCTTCGCCCCAAGCTTGGGCCCAAGCTTGGGTCGCGCCCCACGGATGGTATAAGAATA
AAGGCATTCCGCGTGCAGGATTCACCCGTTCGCCTCTCACCTTTTCGCTGTACTCTCTCGCCACACACAC
CCCCTCTCCAGCTCCGTTGGAGCTCCGGACAGCAGCAGGCGCGGGGCGGTCACGTAGTAAGCAGCTCTCG
GCTCCCTCTCCCCTTGCTCCGTGGATCCATGGGTAACTGTAACGCCTGTGTAAGGCCAGACTCAAAAGAA
TCAAAACCATCTTCAAAGCCGAAAAAACCCAATCGAGATCGGAAATTAAACCCATTCGCCGGAGATTTCA
CCAGATCCCCAGCTCCAATACGTGTTCTCAAAGATGTAATCCCTATGAGCAATCAAACTCAGATCAGCGA
CAAATACATCTTAGGTCGTGAATTAGGTCGAGGCGAATTCGGAATCACTTACCTCTGTACTGATCGTGAA
ACCCACGAAGCTTTAGCTTGCAAATCGATTTCAAAGCGAAAGCTTCGAACAGCTGTCGATATCGAAGACG
TTCGTCGTGAGGTAGCGATTATGTCTACTTTACCTGAGCATCCAAACGTAGTTAAGCTTAAGGCTAGTTA
TGAGGATAACGAGAACGTGCATCTGGTTATGGAGCTTTGTGAAGGAGGTGAGCTTTTTGATCGGATTGTT
GCTAGAGGACATTACACGGAGCGTGCTGCTGCAGCTGTTGCGAGAACGATTGCTGAGGTTGTGATGATGT
GTCACTCTAATGGAGTTATGCATCGAGATTTGAAACCTGAGAATTTCTTGTTTGCTAATAAAAAGGAGAA
TTCTCCACTAAAGGCTATTGATTTTGGCTTGTCTGTGTTCTTCAAACCTGGAGATAAGTTTACAGAGATT
GTAGGAAGTCCGTATTATATGGCTCCAGAAGTGTTGAAGAGAGATTATGGACCAGGGGTTGATGTGTGGA
GTGCCGGAGTTATTATCTATATCTTGCTCTGTGGTGTTCCTCCGTTTTGGGCTGAGACTGAACAAGGTGT
TGCTCTTGCGATCTTGCGGGGAGTTCTTGATTTTAAGAGAGACCCTTGGCCTCAGATATCAGAGAGTGCC
AAGAGCCTTGTGAAGCAGATGTTGGATCCTGATCCGACTAAGCGGTTAACTGCTCAGCAAGTGTTAGCTC
ACCCATGGATACAGAATGCAAAGAAAGGTAGGCCTGACTACAAGGACGACGATGACAAGGGTGACTACAA
GGACGACGATGACAAGTGACTGCAGATCGTTCAAACATTTGGCAATAAAGTTTCTTAAGATTGAATCCTG
TTGCCGGTCTTGCGATGATTATCATATAATTTCTGTTGAATTACGTTAAGCATGTAATAATTAACATGTA
ATGCATGACGTTATTTATGAGATGGGTTTTTATGATTAGAGTCCCGCAATTATACATTTAATACGCGATA
GAAAACAAAATATAGCGCGCAAACTAGGATAAATTATCGCGCGCGGTGTCATCTATGTTACTAGATCCGA
TGATAAGCTGTCAAACATGAGAATTCGTAATCATGGTCATAGCTGTTTCCTGTGTGAAATTGTTATCCGC
TCACAATTCCACACAACATACGAGCCGGAAGCATAAAGTGTAAAGCCTGGGGTGCCTAATGAGTGAGCTA
ACTCACATTAATTGCGTTGCGCTCACTGCCCGCTTTCCAGTCGGGAAACCTGTCGTGCCAGCTGCATTAA
TGAATCGGCCAACGCGCGGGGAGAGGCGGTTTGCGTATTGGGCGCTCTTCCGCTTCCTCGCTCACTGACT
CGCTGCGCTCGGTCGTTCGGCTGCGGCGAGCGGTATCAGCTCACTCAAAGGCGGTAATACGGTTATCCAC
AGAATCAGGGGATAACGCAGGAAAGAACATGTGAGCAAAAGGCCAGCAAAAGGCCAGGAACCGTAAAAAG
GCCGCGTTGCTGGCGTTTTTCCATAGGCTCCGCCCCCCTGACGAGCATCACAAAAATCGACGCTCAAGTC
AGAGGTGGCGAAACCCGACAGGACTATAAAGATACCAGGCGTTTCCCCCTGGAAGCTCCCTCGTGCGCTC
TCCTGTTCCGACCCTGCCGCTTACCGGATACCTGTCCGCCTTTCTCCCTTCGGGAAGCGTGGCGCTTTCT
CATAGCTCACGCTGTAGGTATCTCAGTTCGGTGTAGGTCGTTCGCTCCAAGCTGGGCTGTGTGCACGAAC
CCCCCGTTCAGCCCGACCGCTGCGCCTTATCCGGTAACTATCGTCTTGAGTCCAACCCGGTAAGACACGA
CTTATCGCCACTGGCAGCAGCCACTGGTAACAGGATTAGCAGAGCGAGGTATGTAGGCGGTGCTACAGAG
TTCTTGAAGTGGTGGCCTAACTACGGCTACACTAGAAGAACAGTATTTGGTATCTGCGCTCTGCTGAAGC
CAGTTACCTTCGGAAAAAGAGTTGGTAGCTCTTGATCCGGCAAACAAACCACCGCTGGTAGCGGTGGTTT
TTTTGTTTGCAAGCAGCAGATTACGCGCAGAAAAAAAGGATCTCAAGAAGATCCTTTGATCTTTTCTACG
GGGTCTGACGCTCAGTGGAACGAAAACTCACGTTAAGGGATTTTGGTCATGAGATTATCAAAAAGGATCT
TCACCTAGATCCTTTTAAATTAAAAATGAAGTTTTAAATCAATCTAAAGTATATATGAGTAAACTTGGTC
TGACAGTTACCAATGCTTAATCAGTGAGGCACCTATCTCAGCGATCTGTCTATTTCGTTCATCCATAGTT
GCCTGACTCCCCGTCGTGTAGATAACTACGATACGGGAGGGCTTACCATCTGGCCCCAGTGCTGCAATGA
TACCGCGAGACCCACGCTCACCGGCTCCAGATTTATCAGCAATAAACCAGCCAGCCGGAAGGGCCGAGCG
CAGAAGTGGTCCTGCAACTTTATCCGCCTCCATCCAGTCTATTAATTGTTGCCGGGAAGCTAGAGTAAGT
AGTTCGCCAGTTAATAGTTTGCGCAACGTTGTTGCCATTGCTACAGGCATCGTGGTGTCACGCTCGTCGT
TTGGTATGGCTTCATTCAGCTCCGGTTCCCAACGATCAAGGCGAGTTACATGATCCCCCATGTTGTGCAA
AAAAGCGGTTAGCTCCTTCGGTCCTCCGATCGTTGTCAGAAGTAAGTTGGCCGCAGTGTTATCACTCATG
GTTATGGCAGCACTGCATAATTCTCTTACTGTCATGCCATCCGTAAGATGCTTTTCTGTGACTGGTGAGT
ACTCAACCAAGTCATTCTGAGAATAGTGTATGCGGCGACCGAGTTGCTCTTGCCCGGCGTCAATACGGGA
TAATACCGCGCCACATAGCAGAACTTTAAAAGTGCTCATCATTGGAAAACGTTCTTCGGGGCGAAAACTC
TCAAGGATCTTACCGCTGTTGAGATCCAGTTCGATGTAACCCACTCGTGCACCCAACTGATCTTCAGCAT
CTTTTACTTTCACCAGCGTTTCTGGGTGAGCAAAAACAGGAAGGCAAAATGCCGCAAAAAAGGGAATAAG
GGCGACACGGAAATGTTGAATACTCATACTCTTCCTTTTTCAATATTATTGAAGCATTTATCAGGGTTAT
TGTCTCATGAGCGGATACATATTTGAATGTATTTAGAAAAATAAACAAATAGGGGTTCCGCGCACATTTC
CCCGAAAAGTGCCACCTGACGTCTAAGAAACCATTATTATCATGACATTAACCTATAAAAATAGGCGTAT
CACGAGGCCCTTTCGTCTCGCGCGTTTCGGTGATGACGGTGAAAACCTCTGACACATGCAGCTCCCGGAG
ACGGTCACAGCTTGTCTGTAAGCGGATGCCGGGAGCAGACAAGCCCGTCAGGGCGCGTCAGCGGGTGTTG
GCGGGTGTCGGGGCTGGCTTAACTATGCGGCATCAGAGCAGATTGTACTGAGAGTGCACCATATGCGGTG
TGAAATACCGCACAGATGCGTAAGGAGAAAATACCGCATCAGGCGCCATTCGCCATTCAGGCTGCGCAAC
TGTTGGGAAGGGCGATCGGTGCGGGCCTCTTCGCTATTACGCCAGCTGGCGAAAGGGGGATGTGCTGCAA
GGCGATTAAGTTGGGTAACGCCAGGGTTTTCCCAGTCACGACGTTGTAAAACGACGGCCAGTGCCAAGCT
CTCGAGAAGCTTACTCCAAGAATATCAAAGATACAGTCTCAGAAGACCAAAGGGCTAT
